Addgene plasmid #228411: pCCG_nit9_without_linker
Purpose: Expression of NIT-9 without linkage region in N. crassa at the his-3 locus
Depositing lab: Robert Haensch. Depositing organization: Technische Universitaet Braunschweig.
Backbone
  Vector backbone: PMF272
  Vector type: Protein expression in N. crassa
Growth in bacteria
  Bacterial resistance: Ampicillin, 100 μg/mL
  Growth temperature: 37°C
  Growth strain: DH5alpha
  Copy number: High Copy
Gene/Insert
  Gene/Insert name: NIT-9
  Species: Neurospora crassa
  Mutation: deletion of the linkage region
  Cloning method: Gibson Cloning
  Sequencing primers: 5′ n/a
Terms and licenses: Academic/Nonprofit Terms; Industry Terms: Not Available to Industry
How to cite: pCCG_nit9_without_linker was a gift from Robert Haensch (Addgene plasmid # 228411 ; http://n2t.net/addgene:228411 ; RRID:Addgene_228411)
