[The description below was written by a language model from this plasmid's Addgene catalogue record and pLannotate feature annotations shown in this document.]
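Description:
pCCG_nit9_without_linker is a 9,636 nt plasmid built on the pMF272 backbone for expressing a modified version of the Neurospora crassa NIT-9 protein in N. crassa after integration at the his-3 locus. In E. coli it behaves as a conventional high-copy shuttle plasmid. The feature table shows a ColE1/pUC-type origin and a β-lactamase gene with its own promoter for ampicillin selection. It also shows short remnants of pBR322-derived bom, rop and lacI sequences that are vector scars rather than functional elements.

The insert is the N. crassa nit-9 coding sequence carrying a deletion of its linkage region, assembled by Gibson cloning. The automated annotation does not label the insert or any fungal promoter. The unannotated stretches between the pBluescript-type multiple cloning site fragments, which are flanked by T7 and T3 phage promoters, probably contain the expression cassette. The "pCCG" in the name hints at a ccg-1-type promoter, but the record does not state which promoter drives expression. No tag or reporter is annotated or mentioned.

A roughly 2 kb reverse-strand region is annotated by homology as a fragment of yeast HIS4. In this context it most likely corresponds to N. crassa his-3 sequence that serves as the targeting homology. In vectors of this kind, recombination at his-3 usually restores histidine prototrophy in a his-3 mutant recipient, though the record does not describe the selection scheme. The construct appears intended for testing the contribution of the linkage region to NIT-9 function in vivo by comparing the deletion variant with the full-length protein.
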