Features (pLannotate 1.2.2; 14 found; start..end, strand, type, name):
     80..131     -  misc_feature   bom (fragment): basis of mobility region from pBR322
    233..268     -  CDS            rop (fragment): Rop protein, which maintains plasmids at low copy number; rop
    363..467     +  promoter       AmpR promoter: bla
    468..1328    +  CDS            AmpR: β-lactamase; bla; confers resistance to ampicillin, carbenicillin, and related antibiotics
   1499..2087    +  rep_origin     ori: high-copy-number ColE1/pMB1/pBR322/pUC origin of replication
   2270..2323    +  CDS            lacI (fragment): lac repressor; lacI; The lac repressor binds to the lac operator to inhibit transcription in E. coli. This inhibition can be relieved by adding lactose or isopropyl-β-D-thiogalactopyranoside (IPTG).
   2345..2363    +  promoter       T7 promoter: promoter for bacteriophage T7 RNA polymerase
   4007..4025    +  promoter       T7 promoter: promoter for bacteriophage T7 RNA polymerase
   4034..4058    +  misc_feature   MCS (fragment): pBluescript multiple cloning site
   4979..4998    +  misc_feature   MCS (fragment): pBluescript multiple cloning site
   6895..6948    +  misc_feature   MCS (fragment): pBluescript multiple cloning site
   6960..6977    -  promoter       T3 promoter (fragment): promoter for bacteriophage T3 RNA polymerase
   7522..9585    -  CDS            HIS4 (fragment): HIS2_YEAST - Experimental evidence at protein level: Swiss-Prot protein existence level 1. From Saccharomyces cerevisiae (strain ATCC 204508 / S288c) (Baker's yeast).
   9635..17      -  promoter       SP6 promoter (across the origin): promoter for bacteriophage SP6 RNA polymerase
>Addgene plasmid #228411 | pCCG_nit9_without_linker | addgene full sequence | sequence record 459451 | Addgene NGS Result
TATAGTGTCACCTAAATCGTATGTGTATGATACATAAGGTTATGTATTAATTGTAGCCGCGTTCTAACGA
CAATATGTCCATATGGTGCACTCTCAGTACAATCTGCTCTGATGCCGCATAGTTAAGCCAGCCCCGACAC
CCGCCAACACCCGCTGACGCGCCCTGACGGGCTTGTCTGCTCCCGGCATCCGCTTACAGACAAGCTGTGA
CCGTCTCCGGGAGCTGCATGTGTCAGAGGTTTTCACCGTCATCACCGAAACGCGCGAGACGAAAGGGCCT
CGTGATACGCCTATTTTTATAGGTTAATGTCATGATAATAATGGTTTCTTAGACGTCAGGTGGCACTTTT
CGGGGAAATGTGCGCGGAACCCCTATTTGTTTATTTTTCTAAATACATTCAAATATGTATCCGCTCATGA
GACAATAACCCTGATAAATGCTTCAATAATATTGAAAAAGGAAGAGTATGAGTATTCAACATTTCCGTGT
CGCCCTTATTCCCTTTTTTGCGGCATTTTGCCTTCCTGTTTTTGCTCACCCAGAAACGCTGGTGAAAGTA
AAAGATGCTGAAGATCAGTTGGGTGCACGAGTGGGTTACATCGAACTGGATCTCAACAGCGGTAAGATCC
TTGAGAGTTTTCGCCCCGAAGAACGTTTTCCAATGATGAGCACTTTTAAAGTTCTGCTATGTGGCGCGGT
ATTATCCCGTATTGACGCCGGGCAAGAGCAACTCGGTCGCCGCATACACTATTCTCAGAATGACTTGGTT
GAGTACTCACCAGTCACAGAAAAGCATCTTACGGATGGCATGACAGTAAGAGAATTATGCAGTGCTGCCA
TAACCATGAGTGATAACACTGCGGCCAACTTACTTCTGACAACGATCGGAGGACCGAAGGAGCTAACCGC
TTTTTTGCACAACATGGGGGATCATGTAACTCGCCTTGATCGTTGGGAACCGGAGCTGAATGAAGCCATA
CCAAACGACGAGCGTGACACCACGATGCCTGTAGCAATGGCAACAACGTTGCGCAAACTATTAACTGGCG
AACTACTTACTCTAGCTTCCCGGCAACAATTAATAGACTGGATGGAGGCGGATAAAGTTGCAGGACCACT
TCTGCGCTCGGCCCTTCCGGCTGGCTGGTTTATTGCTGATAAATCTGGAGCCGGTGAGCGTGGGTCTCGC
GGTATCATTGCAGCACTGGGGCCAGATGGTAAGCCCTCCCGTATCGTAGTTATCTACACGACGGGGAGTC
AGGCAACTATGGATGAACGAAATAGACAGATCGCTGAGATAGGTGCCTCACTGATTAAGCATTGGTAACT
GTCAGACCAAGTTTACTCATATATACTTTAGATTGATTTAAAACTTCATTTTTAATTTAAAAGGATCTAG
GTGAAGATCCTTTTTGATAATCTCATGACCAAAATCCCTTAACGTGAGTTTTCGTTCCACTGAGCGTCAG
ACCCCGTAGAAAAGATCAAAGGATCTTCTTGAGATCCTTTTTTTCTGCGCGTAATCTGCTGCTTGCAAAC
AAAAAAACCACCGCTACCAGCGGTGGTTTGTTTGCCGGATCAAGAGCTACCAACTCTTTTTCCGAAGGTA
ACTGGCTTCAGCAGAGCGCAGATACCAAATACTGTTCTTCTAGTGTAGCCGTAGTTAGGCCACCACTTCA
AGAACTCTGTAGCACCGCCTACATACCTCGCTCTGCTAATCCTGTTACCAGTGGCTGCTGCCAGTGGCGA
TAAGTCGTGTCTTACCGGGTTGGACTCAAGACGATAGTTACCGGATAAGGCGCAGCGGTCGGGCTGAACG
GGGGGTTCGTGCACACAGCCCAGCTTGGAGCGAACGACCTACACCGAACTGAGATACCTACAGCGTGAGC
TATGAGAAAGCGCCACGCTTCCCGAAGGGAGAAAGGCGGACAGGTATCCGGTAAGCGGCAGGGTCGGAAC
AGGAGAGCGCACGAGGGAGCTTCCAGGGGGAAACGCCTGGTATCTTTATAGTCCTGTCGGGTTTCGCCAC
CTCTGACTTGAGCGTCGATTTTTGTGATGCTCGTCAGGGGGGCGGAGCCTATGGAAAAACGCCAGCAACG
CGGCCTTTTTACGGTTCCTGGCCTTTTGCTGGCCTTTTGCTCACATGTTCTTTCCTGCGTTATCCCCTGA
TTCTGTGGATAACCGTATTACCGCCTTTGAGTGAGCTGATACCGCTCGCCGCAGCCGAACGACCGAGCGC
AGCGAGTCAGTGAGCGAGGAAGCGGAAGAGCGCCCAATACGCAAACCGCCTCTCCCCGCGCGTTGGCCGA
TTCATTAATGCAGGTTAACCTGGCTTATCGAAATTAATACGACTCACTATAGGGAGACCGGCAGATCCAA
TGCGGATGGATTCGCTCACTCGGTGCCGCGGCGGTGCGAAGTTCCTGCCGTGGATTGGGGGATTGCACAG
ACGGTGGAGTGCTTGCTACAGCTAGGTACCCAGTTGCACACCAAACGGTGCCCCTGTGCCCCTGCGTCTA
GGTGTGTCCTGTGAGCAACTGCGCCCGCGCGCGGCACCGGGAAGCTGCGGGAACCTCAATGGATGATTGG
CGCCAGATCCCCGGCATCACCTCAGCACATGGGCAGCCCGAGAAGGAATCGAGGGTAGAAGATATTCCAG
GGTTTCCGCTAGCACAACTTCCAAGCGCCTCTACCGCTACTCCACACACCCACGCTGAATGGCACAACCA
CTGAGGCCTAGCGGTCCCAGCTCCCCGTAACCACGCAGCCCCAGCGACCGAGGTCATCATGACACTATGA
CGACAATCTGGCGGGAGACTTGGGAAAATCGATGACGGGCACCTACCTTGGGAACAATAGAGCAAGTCCA
GTCAACGCCCTAGGGAAGGGGGAAAAAAAAAAAAGAGCCCATTCTCACAAGGAGCAACACTGTGCTGCTA
TCATAGTACACTACAAGCAAAGTCGGGATGTTGCTAGAATCCGTCGGCTACGTCGGTAGATACCTCCCAT
AGGCAGTAAGTCTAGGTATCCAATTTATAGTTCCGCGTATTTCTTCGTCGAACGGGGCACAGCAAAGCCT
AACAGCCGCAGTGCCTCGCAACCAACACCAAGCAGTAATCTCATCCATCCATACAGATCCTCCCACAATA
TCTTTACATGCGCACTTGCGCTGTGTTAGCAGTTTAGGTTCCACTACCAAGGCTGACACGAGCAGCACTG
ACAGCAAACTGCTGCTTGGGGCCAAGAAATTGGCAGTTTGCTGAGCACCTACATATCAGTACACATCAAC
CCTGGTTTAATTGTTAGCCTGGTACTGTTAACCGTCATGAACGAGGACGTGGAGGAAGAACCACGCTAAC
AATTGAACCAGGGTTGATGTATACCTCTCTTACCATATTTGCTTGCTTCCACGTCCCTATCCTCAAGCGA
TTTTGTTCTTGACTTTTTGTATTTCAACGCAAAGGCCATTCAGGTTTCTCATGTTCAACCCTTTGGATGG
CGATGCCGTTCGTCCCAGGACCTCGTGACCTTTGAAAGACGAGAAATATATCCCAAAGCAACTTCTGCTT
ATGGACAAGCAACTGCATGGCGGCCCACAACTCATATCTCGCGTAATCATCCAAACGCTAGGCCCGAGTA
CTCTACTGTTCTCGAGACACCTACCATAATATGTACCCAATCAGACATGACAACAGTCAACCAAACATAC
CCTGATCCGGCCAAACCCTGACATCCCTAGATGATGGTTAGGCACACAAATGGAAAACGGGACTCGTTGG
TTAGGTGGGAACGCTTGTATTGCAGCCAGCCAACCGACTCTCCTCGTCCCTCTCGAGTCCCGTTATTGCC
GTTTGACCCAGCCGCCCAGCCGCCAAACAGCTGAGGGAGCCAATGGTCTAATACACCGTCCAACGGCCCC
AGTGATGTTTCAAACTTGATTGACAGCGAACGAAACCCCTGAAACCCGTTATAGATATGTATAGATTTGA
CGGGGTAGCTTGGCCCTAATACGACTCACTATAGGGCGAATTGGAGCTCCACCGCGGTGGCGGCCGCTAG
AAGGAGCAGTCCATCTGCGTGAATCACGAGAGAATCAGCTACTTTGAATCGATGGATGCAGCTACCAGAA
GTCACTCAGTTCGTTCAAAGCCACATCACTGGGCACTTCCATTGGGACAGGCATTGATCGGACGAGACCG
ACTTCTGGCCGCTTTCAACAGCCACATTATATCCATGTCACGGCTACGCGCGGCCTTCGGTAACAGAAAA
GCACACAGACAGCGATTGTGACATGGATTCGGGCAAAGCATTGGTGGTCGCACCAGGTCATCCTGAGTGT
GCAGTGGCTGCTATTCAGATTTCATCTAACTGCGGGAGAGGGGTTCAAAGGGGCGTGACGTCACAGACAA
CGGGTGAAGGACGAAGATTGCCTCACTTCTTTGCTAGCAATTTGCCTGCAAAGAAGGCGCACATGTCAAG
CAAACAACTGGGAAACCACTATTGAATACCCACAATGCAAAGCTCGGAAGGTACGTCTTGATTGCAGTGT
GTCGAGTGTCAAAAAAGAAGCAAGTGTTCATGCAAGCCAAAATTGGCACCTCCTCCACTTCTCCGAGTGC
CCCACCCGAACCTCCAGGCGAGATGGCCGGAACATACCATCCGCGTTGGGATTATGACGTATCTCCTTCT
TCTTCACATGATTCCATCCCGTTGTTGCTTGTTTGCGAGCTGTGACGGGAGATCGTAGATGCCACTTAGG
GCCAGGCAGGCAGTGCAGGCAGCCAGGAACACAAGCTTCCAACTTGGTCATCTCGATTGCCGATTAAGGG
AACCAAATGCCTATATAAGACTGTCCTCCCACCTCCCCAATACCATTCTTTTCTTCTTCCATCATCAGCC
AACAAAGCAATCACATCTTCACTACTTCAAATCAACACAACACTCAAACCACTTTCACAACCCCTCACAT
CAACCAAATCTAGAACTAGTGGATCCCCGGGTTAATTAACATGTCCTCAAGTACTACTCCAGCAGCGCTC
AAAGCAGCCATCCTTATCGTTTCAACGACAGCAGCTCAAGACCCCGCAACGGACTCGGCCGACGTCACTC
TCCGCCAGGTCTTCGATGAACAACAAGCCCAATGGGAGGTCCATGAATCCAAAATCGTTCCCGACGATGT
CGTGCAAATCCAGAAGCAAATCATCCACTGGACAAACCAAGCCACCGCCGCAAGTGGCGACAACAACAAC
AACAACAACACCAACACCATCAACCTCATCGTAACCACAGGCGGCACCGGCTTCGCCGTGTCCGACCAAA
CCACCGAAGCCGTCTCGGCTCTCCTACACAAGAATGCTCCTGGCCTGGTCCACGGCATGCTGGCGGCTTC
GCTGCAAGTGACCCCCTTTGCCATGATGTCACGACCTGTGGCTGGCGTCAGGAACGGCACCGTTATCGTT
GCGCTGCCTGGGTCCCCCAAGGGCGCGAAGGAGAATCTGCAAGCAGTGATCAAAATGCTGCCCCACGCTT
GCATGCAGGCTGCTGGTGCTAACTCTAGAATGCTCTCTGTCTCCGAAGCGCTCTCCCAAATAGCGCAACA
CACGCCGATGCCGCAAATCGTCACCTCCAAAGTCGATAGCTCGCTCATCGGCGCCGTTCTGGCGCAGGAC
GTTTCGGCGCGCGAAAATGTGCCCGCTTTTCGCGCTAGCATCGTCGACGGCTACGCCGTAGTCGTGCCCC
AAGACGGGAACATGCGCGGCGTGTTCCCCGTCGTGTCGGTTTCGCATGCCGCTCCTGGAGATGGGGAAAA
AATGCCGACGCTCAAAGAGGGCGAGATTGCCCGGATCACCACGGGTGCACCCCTGCCTCCGGGTGCGACA
TCGGTTATTATGGTGGAGGATACGGTGTTGGTGTCGACGACGTCATCCAAGACGGAGGATGCGGAGGATG
GAAAGGGAGTGGAGGAGGAGAAGGAGGTGGAGATTTTAGCAGCTGATAAAGTTCGCGAAGGCGAAAATGT
TAGGGAGGTGGGAAGTGATATCAAGCAGGGGCAACTGATTCTAGGCAAGGGAGATCAGGTGTCTGCTGTG
GGGGGTGAGATTGGTCTGTTGGCCGCCGTGGGTGTGGGTGAGGTGCAGGTGTACCGACGTCCTGTTGTTG
GCGTTCTATCTACGGGTGATGAGATTGTGGACCATGATCGCCCGGGAGACTTGCGGCTGGGCGAGGTGCG
CGATACGAACCGGCCAACTCTCATTTCGGCGGCGAGAGATTGGGGGTATGAGGTGATTGATCTTGGAGTG
GCGCGGGACAAGGCCGGGACTTTGGAGGAGACGCTGCGGCAGGCATTGAGGCAGGTTGACGTGGTGATCA
CGACCGGCGGAGTGTCCATGGGTGAGCTGGATCTCCTCAAGCCGACGATAGAGCGTTCGCTGGGCGGAAC
AATTCGCTTTGGTCGGGTGGCAATGAAGCCCGGCAAGCCTACCACGTTTGCTACCGTTCCGGTAAAGGAT
AACGACGGAGAGAGAGTTTCCAAGGTAATCTTCTCGCTACCAGGTAACCCGGCATCGGCTTTGGTTACGT
TTCACTTGTTTGTACTGCCGTCTCTGCACCAAATGTCGGGCGTCTCACCACCTGGCTTGCCAAAGGTGCC
TGTGACACTGGGCCATGATTTCTCCCTCGATAGATCTAGACCCGAGTACCACCGGGCCATTGTCTCCGTT
AGCAGGGACGGAGTGCTCACCGCGGTCAGCACAGGAGGACAGAGAAGCTCGCGGGTAGGAAGTATGAAGG
GGGCCAACGCGCTTCTCTGCATGCCTTGCGGACCAGAGCCGTTGCGCAAGGGTGCCAAGGTGGAAGCGTT
GCTTATGGGCGGTTTACGCAGCGATGTGATTTAAGAATTCGATATCAAGCTTATCGATACCGTCGACCTC
GAGGGGGGGCCCGGTACCAGCTTTTGTTCCCTTTAGTGAGGGTTAATAGGGCGTGCACGGCTATGGGGTC
TGAATGCTAAAAGACACCATTTCCCACACTCCCTCTGATTTTTTTTATGGTTTTTTTTTATCTTCATTTT
TCGCCGTCTTTTATTCGGTTGTTTGGGAGGTTCACATGCAACGTGCAAGACTGCAAGTATATTGAGATGG
GCGCTTCATGCAATGCAGCATCACTGCAGCGACATTGTGACATCCACGTTTCGATCGTCTGTGCTTCCCC
GTTCATGTACGCATGATCTGAAAAAAAAAAAAAAAAAAAAAAAGTTGATGTAATAATGAAAATAAACACC
CAGGGACGAGCACCCCTTCTGGAATAGGGAGAAAAACTAAAGGGACGTTTGGGTCTCTACACTTACCAAC
AGATTCATGTACTGATCTTCAGCCTGTACAGAACAGTACAATGTCCAAAACTCGTTATCATTACTCTATG
TGCCCAAAATGACCCAGATATACATCAACCCACTACATCCTTTTGTTCTTGTTTTTTTTTTTTTTTTTTG
CTACTTCGAAAAGAATTTCCGTTTAGTTGCTCTTGCTCATGTGCTCAAGACGGATGCTGACCGCCCTTCT
GTGAGCCTCGAGCTCCTCAACCTTAGCCAACTGCATGACAGCCTGGCCGACGTTTTTGAGACCCTCGGCA
GTCAAGTTGGAGCTGGTAATGTGCTTGACGAACGAGGCGAGATTGACGCCAGAGTACTGCTTGGCAAAGC
CATAGGTAGCTATGTGTCTTGACGTTAGCAGAAGAATCTGTGAAGCGGGGCTATTTATGATATGTAACTT
ACGCAGCGAGTGGTTAACACCAGCAGAGTAATCGCCAACGGACTCAGGAGTCCAGGCGCCAATGAAGACA
CTACCGGCGTTCATGACAAGATCGACAGCCTTCTCGGCCTCCTTGATCTGGAGGATCAAGTGCTCAGGAG
CGTACTTGTTGCTGAGCTCCATGGCCTCCTCGACGGTCTTGACCTGCACGGTGATCGAGTGGGCGATGGA
GCCACGGACAATCTGGACGCGAGGAAGCTCCGTAGCCTGACGGTGAACCTCGTCCTCAATAGCCTGAAGA
TGCTCCTCGTCGAGGTCAATAGCGATCAGGATGACCTGACTGTCAACGCCGTGCTCAGCCTGGGACAGGA
GATCCGAGGCAACGAACGCGGGGTTGGCGTCCTTGTCAGCGATGACCAGCACCTCGGACGGGCCAGCGGG
CATGTCAATACCAACGGCAGCGTTGGTGTCGTTGCTGACGAACATCTTGGCAGCAGTGACGAACTGGTTA
CCGGGGCCGAGAATCTTGTCGACCTTGGTGATGCTCTCGGTGCCGTAGGCCATGGCAGCTACGGCCTGGG
CACCGCCGGCAAGCACGATGGACTCGGCGCCAACCTTGTGAGCGACGTAGACAATCTCGGGAGTGATGGT
TCCGTCGGCGCGGGGAGGAGAGGCGAACACAATCTTGTTGCAGCCGGCGACCATGGCGGGAACACCCAGC
ATAAGGGCAGTGCTGGGGAGAACGGCGGTACCGCCGGGGATGTAGCAGCCGACGGCCTCGATGGGACGAG
AGAAACGGCTGCAGACAACACCGGGCATGGTCTCGACCTGGAGGGGCTTCTCCTCCTTCTGGGCGGCGTG
GAACTTGCGGATGTTCTCGAAGGACACGTCGATGGCAGCAATGGTCTCCTCAGGGAGCTGCATAAGCTCC
TTGGGGAAGGGCGCCTTCAGGACGGGGCTAGTAAGAGAGGTAGCCTTCTCGAACTTGTGAGTGTACGACA
GAACAGCCTTGTCGCCGTTCTTGCGGACGTCCTCGATGATGGGGACAATGATCTTGTAGATGGCATCGGA
CGACTTTTGCGCAGGACGCTTGAGAGCAGCATCGAGCTCCTCGGTAGAGACCTTGGAGGCGTCGAAACGT
CTCATGGTGATCTTCTCAGGGGTGGTCTCCTGGGCGGCCTCCTTGGTGACAGGGGCCGAAGTGGCAGCGA
GAGCGGACGCCGCAGGCTTGATGCCCTCCTTCTCAGCCCACTTACCCTTAGCATCTCCAGTCCTGCGCTT
GACCTTCCAGCTCTTGGCGTCAAGGCTCCTTTCGATATCGGCAAGAGTAACGCCGGCAGCAACGGCCCTG
GTAAGAGCAAAGTAGAAGAGATCGGCAGCCTCAAAGGCGATTTCCTGGGGGGTCTGAGCGGTGCAGAGCT
CCTCAGCCTCCTCCATGATCTTGGCCCGGACTAGCTTCTCATCGGAGAAGAGACGGGCAGTGTAGGAGCC
CTCGGGGGCAGACTGTTTCCTCGAAATCAAAGTCTGCTCGAGCTTGGGAAGGCCTTTGAGCTGACCAAAG
CAGCCGGACTGATCGAGGTGGCAGAAACGACCCTTCTGCTTCACGACAAACTTGAGAGCATCGTTATCGC
AGTCAAGCGAGATGCGGACGAGCTCCTGAGTGTCTCCGGAAGTAGCACCCTTGTACCAGAGACCGCGCTT
CCGGCTCTGATAGACACCAGTCTGTGTCCTGAGGGCCTCGTTCACACTCTCGGCACTGCTGTAGACCAGA
CCCAGAGCAGTGTCGTGCTCATCAACGACAACGGTGGGGAGAAGACCATCGGGACGGTCAGACTTCCAGA
CGCTCGAGAGGATGGTGGAGATGGCAAGCTTCAGCTGCTCGAGTTC
